>Addgene plasmid #103820 | pPHR-EYFP-NLS | depositor full sequence | sequence record 196719 | Full Sequence
TAGTTATTAATAGTAATCAATTACGGGGTCATTAGTTCATAGCCCATATATGGAGTTCCGCGTTACATAA
CTTACGGTAAATGGCCCGCCTGGCTGACCGCCCAACGACCCCCGCCCATTGACGTCAATAATGACGTATG
TTCCCATAGTAACGCCAATAGGGACTTTCCATTGACGTCAATGGGTGGAGTATTTACGGTAAACTGCCCA
CTTGGCAGTACATCAAGTGTATCATATGCCAAGTACGCCCCCTATTGACGTCAATGACGGTAAATGGCCC
GCCTGGCATTATGCCCAGTACATGACCTTATGGGACTTTCCTACTTGGCAGTACATCTACGTATTAGTCA
TCGCTATTACCATGGTGATGCGGTTTTGGCAGTACATCAATGGGCGTGGATAGCGGTTTGACTCACGGGG
ATTTCCAAGTCTCCACCCCATTGACGTCAATGGGAGTTTGTTTTGGCACCAAAATCAACGGGACTTTCCA
AAATGTCGTAACAACTCCGCCCCATTGACGCAAATGGGCGGTAGGCGTGTACGGTGGGAGGTCTATATAA
GCAGAGCTGGTTTAGTGAACCGTCAGATCCGCTAGCGCTACCGGACTCAGATCTCGAGGCCACCATGAAG
ATGGACAAAAAGACTATAGTTTGGTTTAGAAGAGACCTAAGGATTGAGGATAATCCTGCATTAGCAGCAG
CTGCTCACGAAGGATCTGTTTTTCCTGTCTTCATTTGGTGTCCTGAAGAAGAAGGACAGTTTTATCCTGG
AAGAGCTTCAAGATGGTGGATGAAACAATCACTTGCTCACTTATCTCAATCCTTGAAGGCTCTTGGATCT
GACCTCACTTTAATCAAAACCCACAACACGATTTCAGCGATCTTGGATTGTATCCGCGTTACCGGTGCTA
CAAAAGTCGTCTTTAACCACCTCTATGATCCTGTTTCGTTAGTTCGGGACCATACCGTAAAGGAGAAGCT
GGTGGAACGTGGGATCTCTGTGCAAAGCTACAATGGAGATCTATTGTATGAACCGTGGGAGATATACTGC
GAAAAGGGCAAACCTTTTACGAGTTTCAATTCTTACTGGAAGAAATGCTTAGATATGTCGATTGAATCCG
TTATGCTTCCTCCTCCTTGGCGGTTGATGCCAATAACTGCAGCGGCTGAAGCGATTTGGGCGTGTTCGAT
TGAAGAACTAGGGCTGGAGAATGAGGCCGAGAAACCGAGCAATGCGTTGTTAACTAGAGCTTGGTCTCCA
GGATGGAGCAATGCTGATAAGTTACTAAATGAGTTCATCGAGAAGCAGTTGATAGATTATGCAAAGAACA
GCAAGAAAGTTGTTGGGAATTCTACTTCACTACTTTCTCCGTATCTCCATTTCGGGGAAATAAGCGTCAG
ACACGTTTTCCAGTGTGCCCGGATGAAACAAATTATATGGGCAAGAGATAAGAACAGTGAAGGAGAAGAA
AGTGCAGATCTTTTTCTTAGGGGAATCGGTTTAAGAGAGTATTCTCGGTATATATGTTTCAACTTCCCGT
TTACTCACGAGCAATCGTTGTTGAGTCATCTTCGGTTTTTCCCTTGGGATGCTGATGTTGATAAGTTCAA
GGCCTGGAGACAAGGCAGGACCGGTTATCCGTTGGTGGATGCCGGAATGAGAGAGCTTTGGGCTACCGGA
TGGATGCATAACAGAATAAGAGTGATTGTTTCAAGCTTTGCTGTGAAGTTTCTTCTCCTTCCATGGAAAT
GGGGAATGAAGTATTTCTGGGATACACTTTTGGATGCTGATTTGGAATGTGACATCCTTGGCTGGCAGTA
TATCTCTGGGAGTATCCCCGATGGCCACGAGCTTGATCGCTTGGACAATCCCGCGTTACAAGGCGCCAAA
TATGACCCAGAAGGTGAGTACATAAGGCAATGGCTTCCCGAGCTTGCGAGATTGCCAACTGAATGGATCC
ATCATCCATGGGACGCTCCTTTAACCGTACTCAAAGCTTCTGGTGTGGAACTCGGAACAAACTATGCGAA
ACCCATTGTAGACATCGACACAGCTCGTGAGCTACTAGCTAAAGCTATTTCAAGAACCCGTGAAGCACAG
ATCATGATCGGAGCAGCAGCCCGGGTCATGGTGAGCAAGGGCGAGGAGCTGTTCACCGGGGTGGTGCCCA
TCCTGGTCGAGCTGGACGGCGACGTAAACGGCCACAAGTTCAGCGTGTCCGGCGAGGGCGAGGGCGATGC
CACCTACGGCAAGCTGACCCTGAAGTTCATCTGCACCACCGGCAAGCTGCCCGTGCCCTGGCCCACCCTC
GTGACCACCTTCGGCTACGGCCTGCAGTGCTTCGCCCGCTACCCCGACCACATGAAGCAGCACGACTTCT
TCAAGTCCGCCATGCCCGAAGGCTACGTCCAGGAGCGCACCATCTTCTTCAAGGACGACGGCAACTACAA
GACCCGCGCCGAGGTGAAGTTCGAGGGCGACACCCTGGTGAACCGCATCGAGCTGAAGGGCATCGACTTC
AAGGAGGACGGCAACATCCTGGGGCACAAGCTGGAGTACAACTACAACAGCCACAACGTCTATATCATGG
CCGACAAGCAGAAGAACGGCATCAAGGTGAACTTCAAGATCCGCCACAACATCGAGGACGGCAGCGTGCA
GCTCGCCGACCACTACCAGCAGAACACCCCCATCGGCGACGGCCCCGTGCTGCTGCCCGACAACCACTAC
CTGAGCTACCAGTCCGCCCTGAGCAAAGACCCCAACGAGAAGCGCGATCACATGGTCCTGCTGGAGTTCG
TGACCGCCGCCGGGATCACTCTCGGCATGGACGAGCTGTACAAGCCAAAAAAGAAGAGAAAGGTAAGCGG
CCGCGACTCTAGATCATAATCAGCCATACCACATTTGTAGAGGTTTTACTTGCTTTAAAAAACCTCCCAC
ACCTCCCCCTGAACCTGAAACATAAAATGAATGCAATTGTTGTTGTTAACTTGTTTATTGCAGCTTATAA
TGGTTACAAATAAAGCAATAGCATCACAAATTTCACAAATAAAGCATTTTTTTCACTGCATTCTAGTTGT
GGTTTGTCCAAACTCATCAATGTATCTTAAGGCGTAAATTGTAAGCGTTAATATTTTGTTAAAATTCGCG
TTAAATTTTTGTTAAATCAGCTCATTTTTTAACCAATAGGCCGAAATCGGCAAAATCCCTTATAAATCAA
AAGAATAGACCGAGATAGGGT
[37 nt withheld, positions 3242-3278]
AAAGAACGTGGACTCCAACGTCAAAGG
[49 nt withheld, positions 3306-3354]
T
[91 nt withheld, positions 3356-3446]
G
[124 nt withheld, positions 3448-3571]
CAGGTGGCACTTTTCGGGGAAATGTGCGCGGAACCCCTATTTGTTTATTTTTCTAAATACATTCAAATAT
GTATCCGCTCATGAGACAATAACCCTGATAAATGCTTCAATAATATTGAAAAAGGAAGAGTCCTGAGGCG
GAAAGAACCAGCTGTGGAATGTGTGTCAGTTAGGGTGTGGAAAGTCCCCAGGCTCCCCAGCAGGCAGAAG
TATGCAAAGCATGCATCTCAATTAGTCAGCAACCAGGTGTGGAAAGTCCCCAGGCTCCCCAGCAGGCAGA
AGTATGCAAAGCATGCATCTCAATTAGTCAGCAACCATAGTCCCGCCCCTAACTCCGCCCATCCCGCCCC
TAACTCCGCCCAGTTCCGCCCATTCTCCGCCCCATGGCTGACTAATTTTTTTTATTTATGCAGAGGCCGA
GGCCGCCTCGGCCTCTGAGCTATTCCAGAAGTAGTGAGGAGGCTTTTTTGGAGGCCTAGGCTTTTGCAAA
GATCGATCAAGAGACAGGATGAGGATCGTTTCGCATGATTGAACAAGATGGATTGCACGCAGGTTCTCCG
GCCGCTTGGGTGGAGAGGCTATTCGGCTATGACTGGGCACAACAGACAATCGGCTGCTCTGATGCCGCCG
TGTTCCGGCTGTCAGCGCAGGGGCGCCCGGTTCTTTTTGTCAAGACCGACCTGTCCGGTGCCCTGAATGA
ACTGCAAGACGAGGCAGCGCGGCTATCGTGGCTGGCCACGACGGGCGTTCCTTGCGCAGCTGTGCTCGAC
GTTGTCACTGAAGCGGGAAGGGACTGGCTGCTATTGGGCGAAGTGCCGGGGCAGGATCTCCTGTCATCTC
ACCTTGCTCCTGCCGAGAAAGTATCCATCATGGCTGATGCAATGCGGCGGCTGCATACGCTTGATCCGGC
TACCTGCCCATTCGACCACCAAGCGAAACATCGCATCGAGCGAGCACGTACTCGGATGGAAGCCGGTCTT
GTCGATCAGGATGATCTGGACGAAGAGCATCAGGGGCTCGCGCCAGCCGAACTGTTCGCCAGGCTCAAGG
CGAGCATGCCCGACGGCGAGGATCTCGTCGTGACCCATGGCGATGCCTGCTTGCCGAATATCATGGTGGA
AAATGGCCGCTTTTCTGGATTCATCGACTGTGGCCGGCTGGGTGTGGCGGACCGCTATCAGGACATAGCG
TTGGCTACCCGTGATATTGCTGAAGAGCTTGGCGGCGAATGGGCTGACCGCTTCCTCGTGCTTTACGGTA
TCGCCGCTCCCGATTCGCAGCGCATCGCCTTCTATCGCCTTCTTGACGAGTTCTTCTGAGCGGGACTCTG
GGGTTCGAAATGACCGACCAAGCGACGCCCAACCTGCCATCACGAGATTTCGATTCCACCGCCGCCTTCT
ATGAAAGGTTGGGCTTCGGAATCGTTTTCCGGGACGCCGGCTGGATGATCCTCCAGCGCGGGGATCTCAT
GCTGGAGTTCTTCGCCCACCCTAGGGGGAGGCTAACTGAAACACGGAAGGAGACAATACCGGAAGGAACC
CGCGCTATGACGGCAATAAAAAGACAGAATAAAACGCACGGTGTTGGGTCGTTTGTTCATAAACGCGGGG
TTCGGTCCCAGGGCTGGCACTCTGTCGATACCCCACCGAGACCCCATTGGGGCCAATACGCCCGCGTTTC
TTCCTTTTCCCCACCCCACCCCCCAAGTTCGGGTGAAGGCCCAGGGCTCGCAGCCAACGTCGGGGCGGCA
GGCCCTGCCATAGCCTCAGGTTACTCATATATACTTTAGATTGATTTAAAACTTCATTTTTAATTTAAAA
GGATCTAGGTGAAGATCCTTTTTGATAATCTCATGACCAAAATCCCTTAACGTGAGTTTTCGTTCCACTG
AGCGTCAGACCCCGTAGAAAAGATCAAAGGATCTTCTTGAGATCCTTTTTTTCTGCGCGTAATCTGCTGC
TTGCAAACAAAAAAACCACCGCTACCAGCGGTGGTTTGTTTGCCGGATCAAGAGCTACCAACTCTTTTTC
CGAAGGTAACTGGCTTCAGCAGAGCGCAGATACCAAATACTGTCCTTCTAGTGTAGCCGTAGTTAGGCCA
CCACTTCAAGAACTCTGTAGCACCGCCTACATACCTCGCTCTGCTAATCCTGTTACCAGTGGCTGCTGCC
AGTGGCGATAAGTCGTGTCTTACCGGGTTGGACTCAAGACGATAGTTACCGGATAAGGCGCAGCGGTCGG
GCTGAACGGGGGGTTCGTGCACACAGCCCAGCTTGGAGCGAACGACCTACACCGAACTGAGATACCTACA
GCGTGAGCTATGAGAAAGCGCCACGCTTCCCGAAGGGAGAAAGGCGGACAGGTATCCGGTAAGCGGCAGG
GTCGGAACAGGAGAGCGCACGAGGGAGCTTCCAGGGGGAAACGCCTGGTATCTTTATAGTCCTGTCGGGT
TTCGCCACCTCTGACTTGAGCGTCGATTTTTGTGATGCTCGTCAGGGGGGCGGAGCCTATGGAAAAACGC
CAGCAACGCGGCCTTTTTACGGTTCCTGGCCTTTTGCTGGCCTTTTGCTCACATGTTCTTTCCTGCGTTA
TCCCCTGATTCTGTGGATAACCGTATTACCGCCATGCAT
Features (pLannotate 1.2.2; 16 found; start..end, strand, type, name):
     61..364     +  enhancer       CMV enhancer: human cytomegalovirus immediate early enhancer
    365..568     +  promoter       CMV promoter: human cytomegalovirus (CMV) immediate early promoter
    591..618     +  misc_feature   MCS (fragment): multiple cloning site
    625..2118    +  CDS            CRY2PHR: N-terminal photolyase homology region of Arabidopsis thaliana cryptochrome 2 binds to CIB1 upon exposure to blue light (Kennedy et al., 2010)
   2128..2844    +  CDS            EYFP: EYFP is a basic (constitutively fluorescent) green/yellow fluorescent protein published in 1996, derived from Aequorea victoria. It is reported to be a very rapidly-maturing weak dimer with high acid sensitivity.
   2845..2865    +  CDS            SV40 NLS: nuclear localization signal of SV40 (simian virus 40) large T antigen
   2882..2965    +  CDS            large T antigen (fragment): large T antigen from SV40 (simian virus 40)
   2988..3109    +  polyA_signal   SV40 poly(A) signal: SV40 polyadenylation signal
   3143..3571    -  rep_origin     f1 ori (sequence partly withheld): f1 bacteriophage origin of replication; arrow indicates direction of (+) strand synthesis
   3598..3702    +  promoter       AmpR promoter: bla
   3704..4061    +  promoter       SV40 promoter: SV40 enhancer and early promoter
   4096..4890    +  CDS            NeoR/KanR: aminoglycoside phosphotransferase from Tn5; aph(3')-II (or nptII); confers resistance to neomycin, kanamycin, and G418 (Geneticin®)
   4911..5063    +  CDS            ble (fragment): BLE_KLEPN - Experimental evidence at protein level: Swiss-Prot protein existence level 1. Binding protein with a strong affinity to the bleomycin family of antibiotics. Binds to CL990; an antimitotic-antibiotic compound. From Klebsiella pneumoniae.
   5122..5169    +  polyA_signal   HSV TK poly(A) signal: herpes simplex virus thymidine kinase polyadenylation signal (Cole and Stacy, 1985)
   5260..5276    -  polyA_signal   bGH poly(A) signal (fragment): bovine growth hormone polyadenylation signal
   5498..6086    +  rep_origin     ori: high-copy-number ColE1/pMB1/pBR322/pUC origin of replication
