>Addgene plasmid #103820 | pPHR-EYFP-NLS | addgene full sequence | sequence record 199350 | Addgene NGS Result
ATCAATTACGGGGTCATTAGTTCATAGCCCATATATGGAGTTCCGCGTTACATAACTTACGGTAAATGGC
CCGCCTGGCTGACCGCCCAACGACCCCCGCCCATTGACGTCAATAATGACGTATGTTCCCATAGTAACGC
CAATAGGGACTTTCCATTGACGTCAATGGGTGGAGTATTTACGGTAAACTGCCCACTTGGCAGTACATCA
AGTGTATCATATGCCAAGTACGCCCCCTATTGACGTCAATGACGGTAAATGGCCCGCCTGGCATTATGCC
CAGTACATGACCTTATGGGACTTTCCTACTTGGCAGTACATCTACGTATTAGTCATCGCTATTACCATGG
TGATGCGGTTTTGGCAGTACATCAATGGGCGTGGATAGCGGTTTGACTCACGGGGATTTCCAAGTCTCCA
CCCCATTGACGTCAATGGGAGTTTGTTTTGGCACCAAAATCAACGGGACTTTCCAAAATGTCGTAACAAC
TCCGCCCCATTGACGCAAATGGGCGGTAGGCGTGTACGGTGGGAGGTCTATATAAGCAGAGCTGGTTTAG
TGAACCGTCAGATCCGCTAGCGCTACCGGACTCAGATCTCGAGGCCACCATGAAGATGGACAAAAAGACT
ATAGTTTGGTTTAGAAGAGACCTAAGGATTGAGGATAATCCTGCATTAGCAGCAGCTGCTCACGAAGGAT
CTGTTTTTCCTGTCTTCATTTGGTGTCCTGAAGAAGAAGGACAGTTTTATCCTGGAAGAGCTTCAAGATG
GTGGATGAAACAATCACTTGCTCACTTATCTCAATCCTTGAAGGCTCTTGGATCTGACCTCACTTTAATC
AAAACCCACAACACGATTTCAGCGATCTTGGATTGTATCCGCGTTACCGGTGCTACAAAAGTCGTCTTTA
ACCACCTCTATGATCCTGTTTCGTTAGTTCGGGACCATACCGTAAAGGAGAAGCTGGTGGAACGTGGGAT
CTCTGTGCAAAGCTACAATGGAGATCTATTGTATGAACCGTGGGAGATATACTGCGAAAAGGGCAAACCT
TTTACGAGTTTCAATTCTTACTGGAAGAAATGCTTAGATATGTCGATTGAATCCGTTATGCTTCCTCCTC
CTTGGCGGTTGATGCCAATAACTGCAGCGGCTGAAGCGATTTGGGCGTGTTCGATTGAAGAACTAGGGCT
GGAGAATGAGGCCGAGAAACCGAGCAATGCGTTGTTAACTAGAGCTTGGTCTCCAGGATGGAGCAATGCT
GATAAGTTACTAAATGAGTTCATCGAGAAGCAGTTGATAGATTATGCAAAGAACAGCAAGAAAGTTGTTG
GGAATTCTACTTCACTACTTTCTCCGTATCTCCATTTCGGGGAAATAAGCGTCAGACACGTTTTCCAGTG
TGCCCGGATGAAACAAATTATATGGGCAAGAGATAAGAACAGTGAAGGAGAAGAAAGTGCAGATCTTTTT
CTTAGGGGAATCGGTTTAAGAGAGTATTCTCGGTATATATGTTTCAACTTCCCGTTTACTCACGAGCAAT
CGTTGTTGAGTCATCTTCGGTTTTTCCCTTGGGATGCTGATGTTGATAAGTTCAAGGCCTGGAGACAAGG
CAGGACCGGTTATCCGTTGGTGGATGCCGGAATGAGAGAGCTTTGGGCTACCGGATGGATGCATAACAGA
ATAAGAGTGATTGTTTCAAGCTTTGCTGTGAAGTTTCTTCTCCTTCCATGGAAATGGGGAATGAAGTATT
TCTGGGATACACTTTTGGATGCTGATTTGGAATGTGACATCCTTGGCTGGCAGTATATCTCTGGGAGTAT
CCCCGATGGCCACGAGCTTGATCGCTTGGACAATCCCGCGTTACAAGGCGCCAAATATGACCCAGAAGGT
GAGTACATAAGGCAATGGCTTCCCGAGCTTGCGAGATTGCCAACTGAATGGATCCATCATCCATGGGACG
CTCCTTTAACCGTACTCAAAGCTTCTGGTGTGGAACTCGGAACAAACTATGCGAAACCCATTGTAGACAT
CGACACAGCTCGTGAGCTACTAGCTAAAGCTATTTCAAGAACCCGTGAAGCACAGATCATGATCGGAGCA
GCAGCCCGGGTCATGGTGAGCAAGGGCGAGGAGCTGTTCACCGGGGTGGTGCCCATCCTGGTCGAGCTGG
ACGGCGACGTAAACGGCCACAAGTTCAGCGTGTCCGGCGAGGGCGAGGGCGATGCCACCTACGGCAAGCT
GACCCTGAAGTTCATCTGCACCACCGGCAAGCTGCCCGTGCCCTGGCCCACCCTCGTGACCACCTTCGGC
TACGGCCTGCAGTGCTTCGCCCGCTACCCCGACCACATGAAGCAGCACGACTTCTTCAAGTCCGCCATGC
CCGAAGGCTACGTCCAGGAGCGCACCATCTTCTTCAAGGACGACGGCAACTACAAGACCCGCGCCGAGGT
GAAGTTCGAGGGCGACACCCTGGTGAACCGCATCGAGCTGAAGGGCATCGACTTCAAGGAGGACGGCAAC
ATCCTGGGGCACAAGCTGGAGTACAACTACAACAGCCACAACGTCTATATCATGGCCGACAAGCAGAAGA
ACGGCATCAAGGTGAACTTCAAGATCCGCCACAACATCGAGGACGGCAGCGTGCAGCTCGCCGACCACTA
CCAGCAGAACACCCCCATCGGCGACGGCCCCGTGCTGCTGCCCGACAACCACTACCTGAGCTACCAGTCC
GCCCTGAGCAAAGACCCCAACGAGAAGCGCGATCACATGGTCCTGCTGGAGTTCGTGACCGCCGCCGGGA
TCACTCTCGGCATGGACGAGCTGTACAAGCCAAAAAAGAAGAGAAAGGTAAGCGGCCGCGACTCTAGATC
ATAATCAGCCATACCACATTTGTAGAGGTTTTACTTGCTTTAAAAAACCTCCCACACCTCCCCCTGAACC
TGAAACATAAAATGAATGCAATTGTTGTTGTTAACTTGTTTATTGCAGCTTATAATGGTTACAAATAAAG
CAATAGCATCACAAATTTCACAAATAAAGCATTTTTTTCACTGCATTCTAGTTGTGGTTTGTCCAAACTC
ATCAATGTATCTTAAGGCGTAAATTGTAAGCGTTAATATTTTGTTAAAATTCGCGTTAAATTTTTGTTAA
ATCAGCTCATTTTTTAACCAATAGGCCGAAATCGGCAAAATCCCTTATAAATCAAAAGAATAGACCGAGA
TAGGGT
[37 nt withheld, positions 3227-3263]
AAAGAACGTGGACTCCAACGTCAAAGG
[49 nt withheld, positions 3291-3339]
T
[91 nt withheld, positions 3341-3431]
G
[124 nt withheld, positions 3433-3556]
CAGGTGGCACTTTTCGGGGAAATGTGCGCGGAACCCCTATTTGTTTATTTTTCTAAATACATTCAAATAT
GTATCCGCTCATGAGACAATAACCCTGATAAATGCTTCAATAATATTGAAAAAGGAAGAGTCCTGAGGCG
GAAAGAACCAGCTGTGGAATGTGTGTCAGTTAGGGTGTGGAAAGTCCCCAGGCTCCCCAGCAGGCAGAAG
TATGCAAAGCATGCATCTCAATTAGTCAGCAACCAGGTGTGGAAAGTCCCCAGGCTCCCCAGCAGGCAGA
AGTATGCAAAGCATGCATCTCAATTAGTCAGCAACCATAGTCCCGCCCCTAACTCCGCCCATCCCGCCCC
TAACTCCGCCCAGTTCCGCCCATTCTCCGCCCCATGGCTGACTAATTTTTTTTATTTATGCAGAGGCCGA
GGCCGCCTCGGCCTCTGAGCTATTCCAGAAGTAGTGAGGAGGCTTTTTTGGAGGCCTAGGCTTTTGCAAA
GATCGATCAAGAGACAGGATGAGGATCGTTTCGCATGATTGAACAAGATGGATTGCACGCAGGTTCTCCG
GCCGCTTGGGTGGAGAGGCTATTCGGCTATGACTGGGCACAACAGACAATCGGCTGCTCTGATGCCGCCG
TGTTCCGGCTGTCAGCGCAGGGGCGCCCGGTTCTTTTTGTCAAGACCGACCTGTCCGGTGCCCTGAATGA
ACTGCAAGACGAGGCAGCGCGGCTATCGTGGCTGGCCACGACGGGCGTTCCTTGCGCAGCTGTGCTCGAC
GTTGTCACTGAAGCGGGAAGGGACTGGCTGCTATTGGGCGAAGTGCCGGGGCAGGATCTCCTGTCATCTC
ACCTTGCTCCTGCCGAGAAAGTATCCATCATGGCTGATGCAATGCGGCGGCTGCATACGCTTGATCCGGC
TACCTGCCCATTCGACCACCAAGCGAAACATCGCATCGAGCGAGCACGTACTCGGATGGAAGCCGGTCTT
GTCGATCAGGATGATCTGGACGAAGAGCATCAGGGGCTCGCGCCAGCCGAACTGTTCGCCAGGCTCAAGG
CGAGCATGCCCGACGGCGAGGATCTCGTCGTGACCCATGGCGATGCCTGCTTGCCGAATATCATGGTGGA
AAATGGCCGCTTTTCTGGATTCATCGACTGTGGCCGGCTGGGTGTGGCGGACCGCTATCAGGACATAGCG
TTGGCTACCCGTGATATTGCTGAAGAGCTTGGCGGCGAATGGGCTGACCGCTTCCTCGTGCTTTACGGTA
TCGCCGCTCCCGATTCGCAGCGCATCGCCTTCTATCGCCTTCTTGACGAGTTCTTCTGAGCGGGACTCTG
GGGTTCGAAATGACCGACCAAGCGACGCCCAACCTGCCATCACGAGATTTCGATTCCACCGCCGCCTTCT
ATGAAAGGTTGGGCTTCGGAATCGTTTTCCGGGACGCCGGCTGGATGATCCTCCAGCGCGGGGATCTCAT
GCTGGAGTTCTTCGCCCACCCTAGGGGGAGGCTAACTGAAACACGGAAGGAGACAATACCGGAAGGAACC
CGCGCTATGACGGCAATAAAAAGACAGAATAAAACGCACGGTGTTGGGTCGTTTGTTCATAAACGCGGGG
TTCGGTCCCAGGGCTGGCACTCTGTCGATACCCCACCGAGACCCCATTGGGGCCAATACGCCCGCGTTTC
TTCCTTTTCCCCACCCCACCCCCCAAGTTCGGGTGAAGGCCCAGGGCTCGCAGCCAACGTCGGGGCGGCA
GGCCCTGCCATAGCCTCAGGTTACTCATATATACTTTAGATTGATTTAAAACTTCATTTTTAATTTAAAA
GGATCTAGGTGAAGATCCTTTTTGATAATCTCATGACCAAAATCCCTTAACGTGAGTTTTCGTTCCACTG
AGCGTCAGACCCCGTAGAAAAGATCAAAGGATCTTCTTGAGATCCTTTTTTTCTGCGCGTAATCTGCTGC
TTGCAAACAAAAAAACCACCGCTACCAGCGGTGGTTTGTTTGCCGGATCAAGAGCTACCAACTCTTTTTC
CGAAGGTAACTGGCTTCAGCAGAGCGCAGATACCAAATACTGTTCTTCTAGTGTAGCCGTAGTTAGGCCA
CCACTTCAAGAACTCTGTAGCACCGCCTACATACCTCGCTCTGCTAATCCTGTTACCAGTGGCTGCTGCC
AGTGGCGATAAGTCGTGTCTTACCGGGTTGGACTCAAGACGATAGTTACCGGATAAGGCGCAGCGGTCGG
GCTGAACGGGGGGTTCGTGCACACAGCCCAGCTTGGAGCGAACGACCTACACCGAACTGAGATACCTACA
GCGTGAGCTATGAGAAAGCGCCACGCTTCCCGAAGGGAGAAAGGCGGACAGGTATCCGGTAAGCGGCAGG
GTCGGAACAGGAGAGCGCACGAGGGAGCTTCCAGGGGGAAACGCCTGGTATCTTTATAGTCCTGTCGGGT
TTCGCCACCTCTGACTTGAGCGTCGATTTTTGTGATGCTCGTCAGGGGGGCGGAGCCTATGGAAAAACGC
CAGCAACGCGGCCTTTTTACGGTTCCTGGCCTTTTGCTGGCCTTTTGCTCACATGTTCTTTCCTGCGTTA
TCCCCTGATTCTGTGGATAACCGTATTACCGCCATGCATTAGTTATTAATAGTA
Features (pLannotate 1.2.2; 16 found; start..end, strand, type, name):
     46..349     +  enhancer       CMV enhancer: human cytomegalovirus immediate early enhancer
    350..553     +  promoter       CMV promoter: human cytomegalovirus (CMV) immediate early promoter
    576..603     +  misc_feature   MCS (fragment): multiple cloning site
    610..2103    +  CDS            CRY2PHR: N-terminal photolyase homology region of Arabidopsis thaliana cryptochrome 2 binds to CIB1 upon exposure to blue light (Kennedy et al., 2010)
   2113..2829    +  CDS            EYFP: EYFP is a basic (constitutively fluorescent) green/yellow fluorescent protein published in 1996, derived from Aequorea victoria. It is reported to be a very rapidly-maturing weak dimer with high acid sensitivity.
   2830..2850    +  CDS            SV40 NLS: nuclear localization signal of SV40 (simian virus 40) large T antigen
   2867..2950    +  CDS            large T antigen (fragment): large T antigen from SV40 (simian virus 40)
   2973..3094    +  polyA_signal   SV40 poly(A) signal: SV40 polyadenylation signal
   3128..3556    -  rep_origin     f1 ori (sequence partly withheld): f1 bacteriophage origin of replication; arrow indicates direction of (+) strand synthesis
   3583..3687    +  promoter       AmpR promoter: bla
   3689..4046    +  promoter       SV40 promoter: SV40 enhancer and early promoter
   4081..4875    +  CDS            NeoR/KanR: aminoglycoside phosphotransferase from Tn5; aph(3')-II (or nptII); confers resistance to neomycin, kanamycin, and G418 (Geneticin®)
   4896..5048    +  CDS            ble (fragment): BLE_KLEPN - Experimental evidence at protein level: Swiss-Prot protein existence level 1. Binding protein with a strong affinity to the bleomycin family of antibiotics. Binds to CL990; an antimitotic-antibiotic compound. From Klebsiella pneumoniae.
   5107..5154    +  polyA_signal   HSV TK poly(A) signal: herpes simplex virus thymidine kinase polyadenylation signal (Cole and Stacy, 1985)
   5245..5261    -  polyA_signal   bGH poly(A) signal (fragment): bovine growth hormone polyadenylation signal
   5483..6071    +  rep_origin     ori: high-copy-number ColE1/pMB1/pBR322/pUC origin of replication
