[The description below was written by a language model from this plasmid's Addgene catalogue record and pLannotate feature annotations shown in this document.]
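Description:
pPHR-EYFP-NLS is a 6.2 kb mammalian expression plasmid built on the Clontech pmCherry-N1 backbone. It was derived from an earlier CRY2PHR-mCherry construct by swapping mCherry for EYFP and adding a nuclear localization signal by PCR. It replicates in E. coli at high copy from a pUC-type ColE1 origin and also carries an f1 origin. A single NeoR/KanR (Tn5 aminoglycoside phosphotransferase) gene provides both selections. The bacterial bla promoter drives it for kanamycin resistance, and the SV40 early promoter, paired with an HSV TK polyadenylation signal, drives it for G418 selection in mammalian cells. The short ble, bGH poly(A) and large T antigen fragments in the annotation appear to be backbone remnants or partial matches rather than functional parts. The depositor and sequencing-derived records are the same length and show the same features in the same order, offset by only a few bases.

The payload is one open reading frame inserted between XhoI and NotI, expressed from the CMV immediate early enhancer/promoter and terminated by the SV40 poly(A) signal. It encodes the N-terminal photolyase homology region (PHR) of Arabidopsis thaliana cryptochrome 2, followed by EYFP and a C-terminal SV40 NLS. CRY2PHR binds CIB1 when exposed to blue light, so the soluble, nuclear, yellow-fluorescent fusion can be drawn to sites marked by a partner "localizer" protein on illumination. The localizer is a separate construct and is not described in this record.

In the BLInCR light-controlled recruitment system, this plasmid serves as a mock effector. It carries no functional effector domain beyond the fluorescent tag, so it acts as a control for recruitment itself in live-cell imaging studies of light-induced transcription.
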