Addgene plasmid #103820: pPHR-EYFP-NLS
Purpose: Soluble BLInCR mock effector that is recruited to 'localizer' sites upon blue light illumination
Depositing lab: Karsten Rippe. Depositing organization: Deutsches Krebsforschungszentrum (DKFZ). Publication: Real-time observation of light-controlled transcription in living cells. Rademacher A, Erdel F, Trojanowski J, Schumacher S, Rippe K. J Cell Sci. 2017 Dec 15;130(24):4213-4224. doi: 10.1242/jcs.205534. Epub 2017 Nov 9. PubMed 29122982.
Backbone
  Vector backbone: pmCherry-N1
  Backbone manufacturer: Clontech
  Backbone size w/o insert (bp): 3945
  Vector type: Mammalian Expression
  Selectable markers: Neomycin (select with G418)
Growth in bacteria
  Bacterial resistance: Kanamycin, 50 μg/mL
  Growth temperature: 37°C
  Growth strain: DH5alpha
  Copy number: High Copy
Gene/Insert
  Gene/Insert name: PHR-EYFP-NLS (alt name: PHR domain of CRY2)
  Species: A. thaliana (mustard weed)
  Insert size (bp): 2255
  Entrez Gene: CRY2 (a.k.a. AT1G04400, AT-PHH1, ATCRY2, CRYPTOCHROME 2 APOPROTEIN, F19P19.14, F19P19_14, FHA, PHH1, cryptochrome 2)
  Promoter: CMV
  Cloning method: Restriction Enzyme; 5′ cloning site XhoI (not destroyed); 3′ cloning site NotI (not destroyed)
  Sequencing primers: 5′ CMV-F
Terms and licenses: Academic/Nonprofit Terms; Industry Terms: Not Available to Industry
Depositor comments: Switched EYFP for mCherry in pCRY2PHR-mCherry-N1 (Addgene #26866) and inserted NLS by PCR
How to cite: pPHR-EYFP-NLS was a gift from Karsten Rippe (Addgene plasmid # 103820 ; http://n2t.net/addgene:103820 ; RRID:Addgene_103820)
