>Addgene plasmid #103820 | pPHR-EYFP-NLS | depositor partial sequence | sequence record 196720 | PHR
ATGAAGATGGACAAAAAGACTATAGTTTGGTTTAGAAGAGACCTAAGGATTGAGGATAATCCTGCATTAG
CAGCAGCTGCTCACGAAGGATCTGTTTTTCCTGTCTTCATTTGGTGTCCTGAAGAAGAAGGACAGTTTTA
TCCTGGAAGAGCTTCAAGATGGTGGATGAAACAATCACTTGCTCACTTATCTCAATCCTTGAAGGCTCTT
GGATCTGACCTCACTTTAATCAAAACCCACAACACGATTTCAGCGATCTTGGATTGTATCCGCGTTACCG
GTGCTACAAAAGTCGTCTTTAACCACCTCTATGATCCTGTTTCGTTAGTTCGGGACCATACCGTAAAGGA
GAAGCTGGTGGAACGTGGGATCTCTGTGCAAAGCTACAATGGAGATCTATTGTATGAACCGTGGGAGATA
TACTGCGAAAAGGGCAAACCTTTTACGAGTTTCAATTCTTACTGGAAGAAATGCTTAGATATGTCGATTG
AATCCGTTATGCTTCCTCCTCCTTGGCGGTTGATGCCAATAACTGCAGCGGCTGAAGCGATTTGGGCGTG
TTCGATTGAAGAACTAGGGCTGGAGAATGAGGCCGAGAAACCGAGCAATGCGTTGTTAACTAGAGCTTGG
TCTCCAGGATGGAGCAATGCTGATAAGTTACTAAATGAGTTCATCGAGAAGCAGTTGATAGATTATGCAA
AGAACAGCAAGAAAGTTGTTGGGAATTCTACTTCACTACTTTCTCCGTATCTCCATTTCGGGGAAATAAG
CGTCAGACACGTTTTCCAGTGTGCCCGGATGAAACAAATTATATGGGCAAGAGATAAGAACAGTGAAGGA
GAAGAAAGTGCAGATCTTTTTCTTAGGGGAATCGGTTTAAGAGAGTATTCTCGGTATATATGTTTCAACT
TCCCGTTTACTCACGAGCAATCGTTGTTGAGTCATCTTCGGTTTTTCCCTTGGGATGCTGATGTTGATAA
GTTCAAGGCCTGGAGACAAGGCAGGACCGGTTATCCGTTGGTGGATGCCGGAATGAGAGAGCTTTGGGCT
ACCGGATGGATGCATAACAGAATAAGAGTGATTGTTTCAAGCTTTGCTGTGAAGTTTCTTCTCCTTCCAT
GGAAATGGGGAATGAAGTATTTCTGGGATACACTTTTGGATGCTGATTTGGAATGTGACATCCTTGGCTG
GCAGTATATCTCTGGGAGTATCCCCGATGGCCACGAGCTTGATCGCTTGGACAATCCCGCGTTACAAGGC
GCCAAATATGACCCAGAAGGTGAGTACATAAGGCAATGGCTTCCCGAGCTTGCGAGATTGCCAACTGAAT
GGATCCATCATCCATGGGACGCTCCTTTAACCGTACTCAAAGCTTCTGGTGTGGAACTCGGAACAAACTA
TGCGAAACCCATTGTAGACATCGACACAGCTCGTGAGCTACTAGCTAAAGCTATTTCAAGAACCCGTGAA
GCACAGATCATGATCGGAGCAGCA
