>Addgene plasmid #103820 | pPHR-EYFP-NLS | depositor partial sequence | sequence record 196721 | EYFP
ATGGTGAGCAAGGGCGAGGAGCTGTTCACCGGGGTGGTGCCCATCCTGGTCGAGCTGGACGGCGACGTAA
ACGGCCACAAGTTCAGCGTGTCCGGCGAGGGCGAGGGCGATGCCACCTACGGCAAGCTGACCCTGAAGTT
CATCTGCACCACCGGCAAGCTGCCCGTGCCCTGGCCCACCCTCGTGACCACCTTCGGCTACGGCCTGCAG
TGCTTCGCCCGCTACCCCGACCACATGAAGCAGCACGACTTCTTCAAGTCCGCCATGCCCGAAGGCTACG
TCCAGGAGCGCACCATCTTCTTCAAGGACGACGGCAACTACAAGACCCGCGCCGAGGTGAAGTTCGAGGG
CGACACCCTGGTGAACCGCATCGAGCTGAAGGGCATCGACTTCAAGGAGGACGGCAACATCCTGGGGCAC
AAGCTGGAGTACAACTACAACAGCCACAACGTCTATATCATGGCCGACAAGCAGAAGAACGGCATCAAGG
TGAACTTCAAGATCCGCCACAACATCGAGGACGGCAGCGTGCAGCTCGCCGACCACTACCAGCAGAACAC
CCCCATCGGCGACGGCCCCGTGCTGCTGCCCGACAACCACTACCTGAGCTACCAGTCCGCCCTGAGCAAA
GACCCCAACGAGAAGCGCGATCACATGGTCCTGCTGGAGTTCGTGACCGCCGCCGGGATCACTCTCGGCA
TGGACGAGCTGTACAAG
